Addgene plasmid #222240: pDEST17-DDX53
Purpose: Express DDX53 protein in bacteria
Depositing lab: Yuliang Wu. Depositing organization: University of Saskatchewan.
Backbone
  Vector backbone: pDEST17
  Backbone size w/o insert (bp): 6354
  Total vector size (bp): 6600
  Vector type: Bacterial Expression
Growth in bacteria
  Bacterial resistance: Ampicillin, 100 μg/mL
  Growth temperature: 37°C
  Growth strain: DH5alpha
  Copy number: High Copy
Gene/Insert
  Gene/Insert name: DDX53 (alt name: CAGE)
  Species: H. sapiens (human)
  Insert size (bp): 1900
  Entrez Gene: DDX53 (a.k.a. CAGE, CT26)
  Promoter: T7
  Tag / fusion protein: His (N terminal on backbone)
  Cloning method: Gateway Cloning
  Sequencing primers: 5′ T7 promoter
Terms and licenses: Academic/Nonprofit Terms; Industry Terms: Not Available to Industry
How to cite: pDEST17-DDX53 was a gift from Yuliang Wu (Addgene plasmid # 222240 ; http://n2t.net/addgene:222240 ; RRID:Addgene_222240)
