[The description below was written by a language model from this plasmid's Addgene catalogue record and pLannotate feature annotations shown in this document.]
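Description:
pDEST17-DDX53 is a bacterial expression plasmid built on the Gateway destination vector pDEST17, carrying the human DDX53 coding sequence (also known as CAGE or CT26) for production of the recombinant protein in E. coli. The backbone is pBR322-derived. It has a ColE1/pMB1-type origin together with the bom mobility region and the rop gene, and selection relies on a β-lactamase (AmpR) cassette conferring ampicillin resistance. The catalogue lists the plasmid as high copy, although rop normally acts to restrain copy number. Two fragments of the tetracycline efflux gene and its promoter are also annotated. They appear to be non-functional backbone remnants rather than a usable marker. The sequenced record is about 6.6 kb, consistent with the stated total size.

The expression cassette begins with a T7 promoter and the efficient ribosome binding site from phage T7 gene 10, followed by an N-terminal polyhistidine tag supplied by the backbone. The annotation tool labels this tag as a fragment of an 8xHis tag. The roughly 1.9 kb DDX53 open reading frame sits between attB1 and attB2 sites, the scars left by Gateway recombination that moved the insert into the destination vector. A T7 terminator lies downstream. The short stretch annotated as a SET1 fragment between attB2 and the terminator is most likely T7 gene 10-derived vector sequence rather than an intended fusion.

Transcription depends on T7 RNA polymerase, so expression requires a host strain that supplies this enzyme, while a standard cloning strain serves for propagation. The His tag allows metal-affinity purification of DDX53, in line with the stated purpose of expressing the protein in bacteria. The record does not specify downstream applications.
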