Features (pLannotate 1.2.2; 17 found; start..end, strand, type, name):
     21..39      +  promoter       T7 promoter: promoter for bacteriophage T7 RNA polymerase
     71..93      +  RBS            RBS: efficient ribosome binding site from bacteriophage T7 gene 10 (Olins and Rangwala, 1989)
    111..131     +  CDS            8xHis (fragment): 8xHis affinity tag
    141..158     +  protein_bind   attB1 (fragment): mutant version of attB; core recombination site for the Gateway® BP reaction BP Clonase™
    164..2056    +  CDS            DDX53: DDX53_HUMAN - Also known as CAGE. Experimental evidence at protein level: Swiss-Prot protein existence level 1. From Homo sapiens (Human).
   2059..2082    -  protein_bind   attB2: mutant version of attB; recombination site for the Gateway® BP reaction BP Clonase™
   2092..2141    +  CDS            SET1 (fragment): solubility-enhancement tag derived from T7 phage gene 10B
   2149..2196    +  terminator     T7 terminator: transcription terminator for bacteriophage T7 RNA polymerase
   2222..2514    -  CDS            TcR (fragment): tetracycline efflux protein; tet; confers resistance to tetracycline
   2562..2590    -  promoter       tet promoter: E. coli promoter for tetracycline efflux protein gene
   2703..2807    +  promoter       AmpR promoter: bla
   2808..3668    +  CDS            AmpR: β-lactamase; bla; confers resistance to ampicillin, carbenicillin, and related antibiotics
   3839..4427    +  rep_origin     ori: high-copy-number ColE1/pMB1/pBR322/pUC origin of replication
   4613..4752    -  misc_feature   bom: basis of mobility region from pBR322
   4854..5045    -  CDS            rop: Rop protein, which maintains plasmids at low copy number; rop
   5062..5442    +  CDS            YPB1_ECOLX: Protein predicted: Swiss-Prot protein existence level 4. From Escherichia coli.
   5684..6588    -  CDS            TcR (fragment): tetracycline efflux protein; tet; confers resistance to tetracycline
>Addgene plasmid #222240 | pDEST17-DDX53 | addgene full sequence | sequence record 441381 | Addgene NGS Result
AGATCTCGATCCCGCGAAATTAATACGACTCACTATAGGGAGACCACAACGGTTTCCCTCTAGAAATAAT
TTTGTTTAACTTTAAGAAGGAGATATACATATGTCGTACTACCATCACCATCACCATCACCTCGAATCAA
CAAGTTTGTACAAAAAAGTTGGCATGTCCCACTGGGCCCCAGAGTGGAAGAGGGCGGAGGCTAATCCAAG
AGACCTTGGGGCCAGCTGGGATGTCAGGGGCAGCAGAGGCAGTGGCTGGAGTGGCCCCTTCGGCCATCAG
GGACCGAGAGCAGCAGGCTCCCGTGAACCACCACTCTGCTTTAAAATAAAGAACAATATGGTTGGTGTGG
TCATTGGTTACAGTGGATCAAAAATAAAAGATCTACAACATTCGACAAACACTAAAATACAGATCATAAA
CGGGGAATCTGAAGCAAAAGTCAGAATTTTTGGCAATAGGGAAATGAAAGCAAAGGCCAAAGCGGCTATA
GAAACACTTATTAGAAAACAAGAAAGCTACAACTCAGAATCCAGTGTGGATAATGCTGCATCCCAAACCC
CTATTGGAAGAAATCTAGGCAGAAATGACATTGTTGGAGAAGCTGAGCCATTGTCAAATTGGGATCGCAT
TAGGGCAGCAGTCGTGGAGTGCGAAAAGAGAAAATGGGCAGATCTACCACCAGTTAAGAAAAACTTTTAC
ATAGAATCCAAAGCAACAAGCTGCATGTCTGAAATGCAGGTGATTAACTGGAGAAAGGAAAATTTCAACA
TAACGTGTGATGACTTGAAAAGTGGTGAAAAGCGTCTCATTCCAAAACCAACTTGCAGGTTTAAAGACGC
TTTTCAGCAATACCCTGATCTTCTGAAAAGCATAATAAGGGTAGGGATTTTAAAGCCAACGCCAATTCAG
TCACAGGCATGGCCAATTATTCTACAAGGAATAGATCTTATAGTAGTTGCACAAACCGGAACAGGGAAAA
CATTGTCCTATCTAATGCCTGGGTTTATTCATCTTGATTCTCAACCAATATCTAGAGAGCAAAGGAATGG
GCCTGGGATGCTAGTCCTTACACCCACTAGAGAGTTGGCTCTTCACGTGGAAGCTGAATGTTCAAAGTAT
TCATATAAAGGTCTCAAAAGCATTTGCATATATGGTGGTAGAAACAGAAATGGACAAATAGAAGACATTA
GCAAAGGTGTAGATATCATTATTGCAACTCCTGGGAGGCTGAATGACCTACAAATGAATAACTCTGTCAA
CCTAAGAAGCATAACCTACTTGGTTATAGATGAGGCAGATAAAATGCTGGATATGGAATTTGAACCCCAG
ATAAGGAAGATTTTATTAGATGTGCGCCCAGACCGACAGACTGTTATGACAAGTGCAACTTGGCCAGATA
CTGTACGTCAACTAGCACTTTCTTATTTGAAAGATCCTATGATTGTTTATGTTGGTAATCTGAATCTAGT
GGCTGTAAATACAGTGAAGCAAAATATAATTGTTACCACAGAAAAAGAAAAACGAGCTCTCACCCAAGAA
TTCGTAGAGAACATGTCACCCAACGACAAAGTCATCATGTTTGTCAGCCAAAAACATATTGCTGATGACT
TGTCAAGCGACTTCAATATCCAAGGCATATCTGCAGAATCATTACATGGCAACAGTGAACAGAGTGATCA
AGAGCGAGCAGTAGAGGACTTTAAAAGCGGAAACATAAAGATACTGATTACAACTGATATAGTATCCCGA
GGTCTTGATCTTAATGATGTCACACATGTATATAATTATGATTTCCCAAGGAATATTGACGTATATGTAC
ACAGAGTAGGGTACATTGGACGGACAGGAAAGACTGGCACATCAGTTACCCTCATCACTCAGAGAGATTC
GAAAATGGCCGGTGAATTGATTAAAATTCTGGACAGAGCAAATCAGAGTGTTCCGGAAGATCTTGTAGTA
ATGGCTGAGCAATACAAGTTAAATCAACAAAAGAGGCACAGAGAAACACGATCAAGAGAACCTGGACAAA
GACGTAAGGAGTTTTATTTTTTAAGTTGCCCAACTTTCTTGTACAAAGTGGTTGATTCGAGGCTGCTAAC
AAAGCCCGAAAGGAAGCTGAGTTGGCTGCTGCCACCGCTGAGCAATAACTAGCATAACCCCTTGGGGCCT
CTAAACGGGTCTTGAGGGGTTTTTTGCTGAAAGGAGGAACTATATCCGGATATCCACAGGACGGGTGTGG
TCGCCATGATCGCGTAGTCGATAGTGGCTCCAAGTAGCGAAGCGAGCAGGACTGGGCGGCGGCCAAAGCG
GTCGGACAGTGCTCCGAGAACGGGTGCGCATAGAAATTGCATCAACGCATATAGCGCTAGCAGCACGCCA
TAGTGACTGGCGATGCTGTCGGAATGGACGATATCCCGCAAGAGGCCCGGCAGTACCGGCATAACCAAGC
CTATGCCTACAGCATCCAGGGTGACGGTGCCGAGGATGACGATGAGCGCATTGTTAGATTTCATACACGG
TGCCTGACTGCGTTAGCAATTTAACTGTGATAAACTACCGCATTAAAGCTTATCGATGATAAGCTGTCAA
ACATGAGAATTCTTGAAGACGAAAGGGCCTCGTGATACGCCTATTTTTATAGGTTAATGTCATGATAATA
ATGGTTTCTTAGACGTCAGGTGGCACTTTTCGGGGAAATGTGCGCGGAACCCCTATTTGTTTATTTTTCT
AAATACATTCAAATATGTATCCGCTCATGAGACAATAACCCTGATAAATGCTTCAATAATATTGAAAAAG
GAAGAGTATGAGTATTCAACATTTCCGTGTCGCCCTTATTCCCTTTTTTGCGGCATTTTGCCTTCCTGTT
TTTGCTCACCCAGAAACGCTGGTGAAAGTAAAAGATGCTGAAGATCAGTTGGGTGCACGAGTGGGTTACA
TCGAACTGGATCTCAACAGCGGTAAGATCCTTGAGAGTTTTCGCCCCGAAGAACGTTTTCCAATGATGAG
CACTTTTAAAGTTCTGCTATGTGGCGCGGTATTATCCCGTGTTGACGCCGGGCAAGAGCAACTCGGTCGC
CGCATACACTATTCTCAGAATGACTTGGTTGAGTACTCACCAGTCACAGAAAAGCATCTTACGGATGGCA
TGACAGTAAGAGAATTATGCAGTGCTGCCATAACCATGAGTGATAACACTGCGGCCAACTTACTTCTGAC
AACGATCGGAGGACCGAAGGAGCTAACCGCTTTTTTGCACAACATGGGGGATCATGTAACTCGCCTTGAT
CGTTGGGAACCGGAGCTGAATGAAGCCATACCAAACGACGAGCGTGACACCACGATGCCTGCAGCAATGG
CAACAACGTTGCGCAAACTATTAACTGGCGAACTACTTACTCTAGCTTCCCGGCAACAATTAATAGACTG
GATGGAGGCGGATAAAGTTGCAGGACCACTTCTGCGCTCGGCCCTTCCGGCTGGCTGGTTTATTGCTGAT
AAATCTGGAGCCGGTGAGCGTGGGTCTCGCGGTATCATTGCAGCACTGGGGCCAGATGGTAAGCCCTCCC
GTATCGTAGTTATCTACACGACGGGGAGTCAGGCAACTATGGATGAACGAAATAGACAGATCGCTGAGAT
AGGTGCCTCACTGATTAAGCATTGGTAACTGTCAGACCAAGTTTACTCATATATACTTTAGATTGATTTA
AAACTTCATTTTTAATTTAAAAGGATCTAGGTGAAGATCCTTTTTGATAATCTCATGACCAAAATCCCTT
AACGTGAGTTTTCGTTCCACTGAGCGTCAGACCCCGTAGAAAAGATCAAAGGATCTTCTTGAGATCCTTT
TTTTCTGCGCGTAATCTGCTGCTTGCAAACAAAAAAACCACCGCTACCAGCGGTGGTTTGTTTGCCGGAT
CAAGAGCTACCAACTCTTTTTCCGAAGGTAACTGGCTTCAGCAGAGCGCAGATACCAAATACTGTCCTTC
TAGTGTAGCCGTAGTTAGGCCACCACTTCAAGAACTCTGTAGCACCGCCTACATACCTCGCTCTGCTAAT
CCTGTTACCAGTGGCTGCTGCCAGTGGCGATAAGTCGTGTCTTACCGGGTTGGACTCAAGACGATAGTTA
CCGGATAAGGCGCAGCGGTCGGGCTGAACGGGGGGTTCGTGCACACAGCCCAGCTTGGAGCGAACGACCT
ACACCGAACTGAGATACCTACAGCGTGAGCTATGAGAAAGCGCCACGCTTCCCGAAGGGAGAAAGGCGGA
CAGGTATCCGGTAAGCGGCAGGGTCGGAACAGGAGAGCGCACGAGGGAGCTTCCAGGGGGAAACGCCTGG
TATCTTTATAGTCCTGTCGGGTTTCGCCACCTCTGACTTGAGCGTCGATTTTTGTGATGCTCGTCAGGGG
GGCGGAGCCTATGGAAAAACGCCAGCAACGCGGCCTTTTTACGGTTCCTGGCCTTTTGCTGGCCTTTTGC
TCACATGTTCTTTCCTGCGTTATCCCCTGATTCTGTGGATAACCGTATTACCGCCTTTGAGTGAGCTGAT
ACCGCTCGCCGCAGCCGAACGACCGAGCGCAGCGAGTCAGTGAGCGAGGAAGCGGAAGAGCGCCTGATGC
GGTATTTTCTCCTTACGCATCTGTGCGGTATTTCACACCGCAATGGTGCACTCTCAGTACAATCTGCTCT
GATGCCGCATAGTTAAGCCAGTATACACTCCGCTATCGCTACGTGACTGGGTCATGGCTGCGCCCCGACA
CCCGCCAACACCCGCTGACGCGCCCTGACGGGCTTGTCTGCTCCCGGCATCCGCTTACAGACAAGCTGTG
ACCGTCTCCGGGAGCTGCATGTGTCAGAGGTTTTCACCGTCATCACCGAAACGCGCGAGGCAGCTGCGGT
AAAGCTCATCAGCGTGGTCGTGAAGCGATTCACAGATGTCTGCCTGTTCATCCGCGTCCAGCTCGTTGAG
TTTCTCCAGAAGCGTTAATGTCTGGCTTCTGATAAAGCGGGCCATGTTAAGGGCGGTTTTTTCCTGTTTG
GTCACTGATGCCTCCGTGTAAGGGGGATTTCTGTTCATGGGGGTAATGATACCGATGAAACGAGAGAGGA
TGCTCACGATACGGGTTACTGATGATGAACATGCCCGGTTACTGGAACGTTGTGAGGGTAAACAACTGGC
GGTATGGATGCGGCGGGACCAGAGAAAAATCACTCAGGGTCAATGCCAGCGCTTCGTTAATACAGATGTA
GGTGTTCCACAGGGTAGCCAGCAGCATCCTGCGATGCAGATCCGGAACATAATGGTGCAGGGCGCTGACT
TCCGCGTTTCCAGACTTTACGAAACACGGAAACCGAAGACCATTCATGTTGTTGCTCAGGTCGCAGACGT
TTTGCAGCAGCAGTCGCTTCACGTTCGCTCGCGTATCGGTGATTCATTCTGCTAACCAGTAAGGCAACCC
CGCCAGCCTAGCCGGGTCCTCAACGACAGGAGCACGATCATGCGCACCCGTGGCCAGGACCCAACGCTGC
CCGAGATGCGCCGCGTGCGGCTGCTGGAGATGGCGGACGCGATGGATATGTTCTGCCAAGGGTTGGTTTG
CGCATTCACAGTTCTCCGCAAGAATTGATTGGCTCCAATTCTTGGAGTGGTGAATCCGTTAGCGAGGTGC
CGCCGGCTTCCATTCAGGTCGAGGTGGCCCGGCTCCATGCACCGCGACGCAACGCGGGGAGGCAGACAAG
GTATAGGGCGGCGCCTACAATCCATGCCAACCCGTTCCATGTGCTCGCCGAGGCGGCATAAATCGCCGTG
ACGATCAGCGGTCCAATGATCGAAGTTAGGCTGGTAAGAGCCGCGAGCGATCCTTGAAGCTGTCCCTGAT
GGTCGTCATCTACCTGCCTGGACAGCATGGCCTGCAACGCGGGCATCCCGATGCCGCCGGAAGCGAGAAG
AATCATAATGGGGAAGGCCATCCAGCCTCGCGTCGCGAACGCCAGCAAGACGTAGCCCAGCGCGTCGGCC
GCCATGCCGGCGATAATGGCCTGCTTCTCGCCGAAACGTTTGGTGGCGGGACCAGTGACGAAGGCTTGAG
CGAGGGCGTGCAAGATTCCGAATACCGCAAGCGACAGGCCGATCATCGTCGCGCTCCAGCGAAAGCGGTC
CTCGCCGAAAATGACCCAGAGCGCTGCCGGCACCTGTCCTACGAGTTGCATGATAAAGAAGACAGTCATA
AGTGCGGCGACGATAGTCATGCCCCGCGCCCACCGGAAGGAGCTGACTGGGTTGAAGGCTCTCAAGGGCA
TCGGTCGATCGACGCTCTCCCTTATGCGACTCCTGCATTAGGAAGCAGCCCAGTAGTAGGTTGAGGCCGT
TGAGCACCGCCGCCGCAAGGAATGGTGCATGCAAGGAGATGGCGCCCAACAGTCCCCCGGCCACGGGGCC
TGCCACCATACCCACGCCGAAACAAGCGCTCATGAGCCCGAAGTGGCGAGCCCGATCTTCCCCATCGGTG
ATGTCGGCGATATAGGCGCCAGCAACCGCACCTGTGGCGCCGGTGATGCCGGCCACGATGCGTCCGGCGT
AGAGGATCG
